Addgene plasmid #128186: pFH60
Purpose: Level1 ZmUBIp::FnCas12a (rice codon optimized):NOSt
Depositing lab: Vladimir Nekrasov. Depositing organization: Rothamsted Research. Publication: A modular cloning toolkit for genome editing in plants. Hahn F, Korolev A, Sanjurjo Loures L, Nekrasov V. BMC Plant Biol. 2020 Apr 23;20(1):179. doi: 10.1186/s12870-020-02388-2. PubMed 32326901.
Backbone
  Vector backbone: pICH47742
  Vector type: Plant Expression, CRISPR, Synthetic Biology
Growth in bacteria
  Bacterial resistance: Ampicillin, 100 μg/mL
  Growth temperature: 37°C
  Growth strain: DH5alpha
  Copy number: High Copy
Gene/Insert
  Gene/Insert name: ZmUBIp::FnCas12a (rice codon optimized):NOSt
  Species: Synthetic
Terms and licenses: Academic/Nonprofit Terms; Industry Terms: Not Available to Industry
How to cite: pFH60 was a gift from Vladimir Nekrasov (Addgene plasmid # 128186 ; http://n2t.net/addgene:128186 ; RRID:Addgene_128186)
