[The description below was written by a language model from this plasmid's Addgene catalogue record and pLannotate feature annotations shown in this document.]
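Description:
pFH60 is a Level 1 modular cloning (Golden Gate/MoClo-style) plasmid from a plant genome-editing toolkit, built in the pICH47742 backbone and carrying a complete Cas12a expression unit for plants. The sequenced construct is about 10.6 kb. It is maintained in E. coli as a high-copy plasmid through a ColE1/pUC-type origin and selected with ampicillin via a β-lactamase gene driven by its own promoter. The backbone also contains the incP oriV origin together with the trfA replication initiator gene, a broad-host-range replication system of the kind that allows maintenance in Agrobacterium, plus a short remnant of tetR. Left and right T-DNA border repeats of the nopaline C58 type flank the cargo region, so the transcription unit sits within a T-DNA context.

The payload is a single transcription unit: the maize polyubiquitin (ZmUBI) promoter, a strong constitutive promoter widely used in monocots, drives a rice codon-optimised coding sequence for Cas12a (Cpf1) from Francisella tularensis subsp. novicida, and transcription is ended by the nopaline synthase (NOS) terminator and polyadenylation signal. FnCas12a is an RNA-guided nuclease that works with a short crRNA. The record and the feature table do not annotate any nuclear localisation signals, epitope tags, guide RNA cassette or plant selectable marker on this plasmid.

As a Level 1 module, pFH60 is intended chiefly as a building block, to be combined with other Level 1 units, such as crRNA expression and plant selection cassettes, into higher-level multigene constructs for Cas12a-based genome editing in plants. The choice of promoter and codon optimisation suggests use in cereals.
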