Features (pLannotate 1.2.2; 11 found; start..end, strand, type, name):
     34..2020    +  promoter       Ubi promoter: maize polyubiquitin gene promoter
   2023..5922    +  CDS            cas12a: CS12A_FRATN - Also known as cpf1 From Francisella tularensis subsp. novicida (strain U112).
   5974..6226    +  terminator     NOS terminator: nopaline synthase terminator and poly(A) signal
   6274..6298    +  misc_feature   RB T-DNA repeat: right border repeat from nopaline C58 T-DNA
   6410..6430    -  CDS            TetR (fragment): tetracycline resistance regulatory protein; tetR
   6457..7602    -  CDS            trfA: TRFA_ECOLX - Experimental evidence at protein level: Swiss-Prot protein existence level 1. Also involved in plasmid copy number control, promoting intermolecular coupling of protein bound iterons at oriV, which inhibits replication initiation. From Escherichia coli.
   7938..8526    -  rep_origin     ori: high-copy-number ColE1/pMB1/pBR322/pUC origin of replication
   8697..9557    -  CDS            AmpR: β-lactamase; bla; confers resistance to ampicillin, carbenicillin, and related antibiotics
   9558..9662    -  promoter       AmpR promoter: bla
   9749..10380   -  rep_origin     oriV: incP origin of replication
  10472..10496   +  misc_feature   LB T-DNA repeat: left border repeat from nopaline C58 T-DNA
>Addgene plasmid #128186 | pFH60 | addgene full sequence | sequence record 252952 | Addgene NGS Result
TCTGTGAAGACAAGCAAGAATTCAAGCTTGGAGGTGCAGCGTGACCCGGTCGTGCCCCTCTCTAGAGATA
ATGAGCATTGCATGTCTAAGTTATAAAAAATTACCACATATTTTTTTTGTCACACTTGTTTGAAGTGCAG
TTTATCTATCTTTATACATATATTTAAACTTTACTCTACGAATAATATAATCTATAGTACTACAATAATA
TCAGTGTTTTAGAGAATCATATAAATGAACAGTTAGACATGGTCTAAAGGACAATTGAGTATTTTGACAA
CAGGACTCTACAGTTTTATCTTTTTAGTGTGCATGTGTTCTCCTTTTTTTTTGCAAATAGCTTCACCTAT
ATAATACTTCATCCATTTTATTAGTACATCCATTTAGGGTTTAGGGTTAATGGTTTTTATAGACTAATTT
TTTTAGTACATCTATTTTATTCTATTTTAGCCTCTAAATTAAGAAAACTAAAACTCTATTTTAGTTTTTT
TATTTAATAATTTAGATATAAAATAGAATAAAATAAAGTGACTAAAAATTAAACAAATACCCTTTAAGAA
ATTAAAAAAACTAAGGAAACATTTTTCTTGTTTCGAGTAGATAATGCCAGCCTGTTAAACGCCGTCGACG
AGTCTAACGGACACCAACCAGCGAACCAGCAGCGTCGCGTCGGGCCAAGCGAAGCAGACGGCACGGCATC
TCTGTCGCTGCCTCTGGACCCCTCTCGAGAGTTCCGCTCCACCGTTGGACTTGCTCCGCTGTCGGCATCC
AGAAATTGCGTGGCGGAGCGGCAGACGTGAGCCGGCACGGCAGGCGGCCTCCTCCTCCTCTCACGGCACG
GCAGCTACGGGGGATTCCTTTCCCACCGCTCCTTCGCTTTCCCTTCCTCGCCCGCCGTAATAAATAGACA
CCCCCTCCACACCCTCTTTCCCCAACCTCGTGTTGTTCGGAGCGCACACACACACAACCAGATCTCCCCC
AAATCCACCCGTCGGCACCTCCGCTTCAAGGTACGCCGCTCGTCCTCCCCCCCCCCCCCTCTCTACCTTC
TCTAGATCGGCGTTCCGGTCCATGGTTAGGGCCCGGTAGTTCTACTTCTGTTCATGTTTGTGTTAGATCC
GTGTTTGTGTTAGATCCGTGCTGCTAGCGTTCGTACACGGATGCGACCTGTACGTCAGACACGTTCTGAT
TGCTAACTTGCCAGTGTTTCTCTTTGGGGAATCCTGGGATGGCTCTAGCCGTTCCGCAGACGGGATCGAT
TTCATGATTTTTTTTGTTTCGTTGCATAGGGTTTGGTTTGCCCTTTTCCTTTATTTCAATATATGCCGTG
CACTTGTTTGTCGGGTCATCTTTTCATGCTTTTTTTTGTCTTGGTTGTGATGATGTGGTCTGGTTGGGCG
GTCGTTCTAGATCGGAGTAGAATTCTGTTTCAAACTACCTGGTGGATTTATTAATTTTGGATCTGTATGT
GTGTGCCATACATATTCATAGTTACGAATTGAAGATGATGGATGGAAATATCGATCTAGGATAGGTATAC
ATGTTGATGCGGGTTTTACTGATGCATATACAGAGATGCTTTTTGTTCGCTTGGTTGTGATGATGTGGTG
TGGTTGGGCGGTCGTTCATTCGTTCTAGATCGGAGTAGAATACTGTTTCAAACTACCTGGTGTATTTATT
AATTTTGGAACTGTATGTGTGTGTCATACATCTTCATAGTTACGAGTTTAAGATGGATGGAAATATCGAT
CTAGGATAGGTATACATGTTGATGTGGGTTTTACTGATGCATATACATGATGGCATATGCAGCATCTATT
CATATGCTCTAACCTTGAGTACCTATCTATTATAATAAACAAGTATGTTTTATAATTATTTTGATCTTGA
TATACTTGGATGATGGCATATGCAGCAGCTATATGTGGATTTTTTTAGCCCTGCCTTCATACGCTATTTA
TTTGCTTGGTACTGTTTCTTTTGTCGATGCTCACCCTGTTGTTTGGTGTTACTTCTGCAGGAATGTCCAT
CTACCAAGAGTTCGTGAACAAGTACTCCCTGTCCAAGACCCTCCGCTTCGAGCTTATCCCACAGGGCAAG
ACGCTCGAGAACATCAAGGCCAGGGGCCTCATCCTCGACGACGAGAAGAGAGCCAAGGACTACAAGAAGG
CCAAGCAGATCATCGACAAGTACCACCAGTTCTTTATCGAGGAGATCCTCTCCTCCGTCTGCATCTCCGA
GGACCTGCTCCAGAACTACTCCGACGTGTACTTCAAGCTCAAGAAGTCCGACGACGACAACCTCCAGAAG
GACTTCAAGTCCGCCAAGGACACCATCAAGAAGCAGATCTCCGAGTACATTAAGGACTCCGAGAAGTTCA
AGAACCTCTTCAACCAGAACCTCATCGACGCCAAGAAGGGGCAAGAGTCCGACCTCATCCTGTGGCTCAA
GCAGTCCAAGGACAACGGCATCGAGCTGTTCAAGGCCAACTCCGACATCACCGACATCGACGAGGCCCTC
GAGATCATTAAGTCCTTCAAGGGCTGGACCACCTACTTCAAGGGGTTCCACGAGAACCGCAAGAACGTGT
ACTCCTCCAACGACATCCCGACCTCCATCATCTACAGGATCGTGGACGATAACCTGCCGAAGTTCCTTGA
GAACAAGGCCAAGTACGAGTCCCTCAAGGACAAGGCCCCAGAGGCCATCAACTACGAGCAGATCAAGAAG
GACCTCGCCGAGGAGCTGACCTTCGACATCGATTACAAGACCTCCGAGGTGAACCAGCGCGTGTTCTCAC
TCGACGAGGTGTTCGAGATCGCCAACTTCAACAACTACCTCAACCAGTCCGGCATCACCAAGTTCAACAC
CATCATCGGCGGCAAGTTCGTCAACGGCGAGAACACAAAGCGCAAGGGCATCAACGAGTACATCAACCTC
TACTCCCAGCAGATTAACGACAAGACCCTGAAGAAGTACAAGATGTCCGTCCTCTTCAAGCAAATCCTCT
CCGACACCGAGTCCAAGTCCTTCGTGATCGACAAGCTCGAGGACGACAGCGACGTGGTGACCACCATGCA
GTCCTTCTACGAGCAAATCGCCGCCTTCAAGACCGTCGAGGAGAAGTCCATCAAGGAGACTCTCAGCCTC
CTGTTCGACGACCTCAAGGCCCAGAAGCTCGACCTCTCCAAGATCTATTTCAAGAACGATAAGTCCCTCA
CCGACCTCAGCCAGCAGGTTTTCGACGACTACTCCGTGATCGGCACAGCCGTGCTCGAGTATATCACGCA
GCAGATCGCCCCGAAGAACCTCGACAACCCGAGCAAGAAGGAGCAAGAGCTGATCGCCAAAAAGACCGAG
AAGGCGAAGTACCTCAGCCTCGAGACAATCAAGCTCGCCCTCGAGGAGTTCAACAAGCACCGCGACATTG
ACAAGCAGTGCCGCTTTGAGGAGATTCTCGCGAACTTCGCCGCGATCCCGATGATCTTCGATGAGATCGC
CCAGAACAAGGATAACCTCGCCCAGATCTCCATCAAGTACCAGAACCAGGGGAAGAAGGATCTTCTCCAG
GCCTCCGCCGAGGACGATGTGAAGGCTATTAAGGACCTCCTCGACCAGACCAACAACCTCCTCCACAAGC
TTAAGATCTTCCACATCTCCCAGTCCGAGGATAAGGCCAACATCCTGGACAAGGACGAGCACTTCTACCT
CGTGTTCGAGGAGTGCTACTTCGAGCTGGCGAACATCGTGCCGCTCTACAACAAGATCCGCAACTACATC
ACCCAGAAGCCGTACTCGGACGAGAAGTTTAAGCTCAACTTCGAGAACTCCACCCTCGCCAACGGCTGGG
ACAAGAACAAGGAGCCAGACAACACCGCCATCCTCTTCATCAAGGATGACAAGTACTACCTCGGCGTGAT
GAACAAGAAGAACAACAAGATTTTCGACGATAAGGCGATCAAGGAGAACAAGGGCGAGGGCTACAAGAAG
ATCGTCTACAAGCTCCTCCCAGGCGCCAACAAGATGCTCCCGAAGGTGTTCTTCAGCGCCAAGAGCATCA
AGTTCTACAACCCGTCCGAGGACATCCTCCGCATCCGCAACCATTCCACCCACACCAAGAATGGCTCCCC
GCAGAAGGGCTACGAGAAGTTCGAGTTCAACATCGAGGACTGCCGCAAGTTCATCGACTTCTACAAGCAG
AGCATCTCCAAGCACCCAGAGTGGAAGGATTTCGGCTTCCGCTTCAGCGACACCCAGCGCTACAACAGCA
TCGATGAGTTCTACCGCGAGGTCGAGAATCAGGGCTATAAGCTGACGTTCGAGAATATCTCCGAGAGCTA
CATCGACTCCGTGGTCAACCAGGGCAAGCTCTACCTGTTCCAGATCTATAACAAGGATTTCTCCGCCTAC
AGCAAGGGCAGGCCGAACCTCCATACCCTCTACTGGAAGGCCCTCTTCGACGAGAGGAACCTCCAGGACG
TGGTGTACAAGCTCAATGGCGAGGCGGAGCTGTTCTACCGGAAGCAGTCTATCCCGAAGAAGATCACCCA
CCCGGCCAAGGAGGCCATTGCCAACAAGAACAAGGACAACCCGAAGAAGGAGTCCGTTTTCGAGTACGAC
CTGATCAAGGATAAGCGCTTTACCGAGGACAAGTTCTTCTTCCACTGCCCGATCACCATCAACTTCAAGA
GCAGCGGCGCGAACAAGTTCAATGACGAGATCAACCTCCTGCTGAAGGAGAAGGCTAACGACGTCCACAT
CCTCTCCATCGACAGGGGCGAGAGACACCTCGCCTACTACACACTCGTGGACGGCAAGGGCAACATCATC
AAGCAGGACACCTTCAATATCATCGGCAACGACCGCATGAAAACCAACTACCACGATAAGCTGGCCGCCA
TCGAGAAGGACAGGGATTCCGCTAGGAAGGACTGGAAGAAGATTAACAATATTAAGGAGATGAAGGAGGG
CTACCTCTCCCAGGTGGTGCACGAGATTGCCAAGCTCGTCATCGAGTACAACGCCATCGTGGTTTTCGAG
GACCTTAACTTCGGCTTCAAGCGCGGCAGGTTCAAGGTTGAGAAGCAGGTCTACCAAAAGCTCGAGAAGA
TGCTCATTGAGAAGCTCAATTACCTGGTGTTTAAGGATAACGAGTTCGACAAGACAGGCGGCGTGCTCAG
AGCCTACCAACTCACAGCTCCGTTTGAGACATTCAAGAAGATGGGCAAGCAGACCGGCATTATCTACTAC
GTGCCAGCCGGCTTCACCAGCAAGATCTGCCCAGTGACCGGCTTCGTCAACCAGCTCTACCCGAAGTACG
AGAGCGTGTCCAAGTCGCAAGAGTTCTTTAGCAAGTTCGATAAGATCTGCTACAACCTCGATAAGGGCTA
CTTTGAGTTCAGCTTCGACTATAAGAATTTCGGCGACAAGGCCGCGAAGGGCAAGTGGACAATTGCTTCC
TTCGGCTCCCGCCTGATCAACTTCCGCAACAGCGACAAGAACCACAACTGGGACACCCGCGAGGTGTACC
CCACAAAGGAGTTGGAGAAGCTCCTGAAGGACTACTCCATTGAGTACGGCCACGGCGAGTGCATCAAGGC
TGCCATTTGCGGCGAGTCCGATAAGAAGTTCTTCGCCAAGCTCACCTCCGTGCTCAACACGATCCTCCAG
ATGCGCAACTCCAAGACCGGCACCGAGCTGGACTACCTCATTTCCCCAGTGGCCGACGTGAACGGCAACT
TCTTCGATTCTAGGCAGGCCCCAAAGAACATGCCGCAGGATGCCGATGCCAACGGCGCCTATCATATTGG
CCTCAAGGGCCTCATGCTCCTGGGCCGCATCAAGAACAATCAAGAGGGCAAGAAGCTCAACCTCGTCATC
AAGAACGAGGAGTACTTCGAGTTCGTGCAGAACCGGAACAACGACTCCAGGGCCGACCCAAAGAAGAAGA
GGAAGGTCTGAGCTTGTCAAGCAGATCGTTCAAACATTTGGCAATAAAGTTTCTTAAGATTGAATCCTGT
TGCCGGTCTTGCGATGATTATCATATAATTTCTGTTGAATTACGTTAAGCATGTAATAATTAACATGTAA
TGCATGACGTTATTTATGAGATGGGTTTTTATGATTAGAGTCCCGCAATTATACATTTAATACGCGATAG
AAAACAAAATATAGCGCGCAAACTAGGATAAATTATCGCGCGCGGTGTCATCTATGTTACTAGATCGACG
CTACTATTGTCTTCTGCACGAAGTGGTTTAAACTATCAGTGTTTGACAGGATATATTGGCGGGTAAACCT
AAGAGAAAAGAGCGTTTATTAGAATAATCGGATATTTAAAAGGGCGTGAAAAGGTTTATCCGTTCGTCCA
TTTGTATGTGCATGCCAACCACAGGGTTCCCCAGATCAGGCGCTGGCTGCTGAACCCCCAGCCGGAACTG
ACCCCACAAGGCCCTAGCGTTTGCAATGCACCAGGTCATCATTGACCCAGGCGTGTTCCACCAGGCCGCT
GCCTCGCAACTCTTCGCAGGCTTCGCCGACCTGCTCGCGCCACTTCTTCACGCGGGTGGAATCCGATCCG
CACATGAGGCGGAAGGTTTCCAGCTTGAGCGGGTACGGCTCCCGGTGCGAGCTGAAATAGTCGAACATCC
GTCGGGCCGTCGGCGACAGCTTGCGGTACTTCTCCCATATGAATTTCGTGTAGTGGTCGCCAGCAAACAG
CACGACGATTTCCTCGTCGATCAGGACCTGGCAACGGGACGTTTTCTTGCCACGGTCCAGGACGCGGAAG
CGGTGCAGCAGCGACACCGATTCCAGGTGCCCAACGCGGTCGGACGTGAAGCCCATCGCCGTCGCCTGTA
GGCGCGACAGGCATTCCTCGGCCTTCGTGTAATACCGGCCATTGATCGACCAGCCCAGGTCCTGGCAAAG
CTCGTAGAACGTGAAGGTGATCGGCTCGCCGATAGGGGTGCGCTTCGCGTACTCCAACACCTGCTGCCAC
ACCAGTTCGTCATCGTCGGCCCGCAGCTCGACGCCGGTGTAGGTGATCTTCACGTCCTTGTTGACGTGGA
AAATGACCTTGTTTTGCAGCGCCTCGCGCGGGATTTTCTTGTTGCGCGTGGTGAACAGGGCAGAGCGGGC
CGTGTCGTTTGGCATCGCTCGCATCGTGTCCGGCCACGGCGCAATATCGAACAAGGAAAGCTGCATTTCC
TTGATCTGCTGCTTCGTGTGTTTCAGCAACGCGGCCTGCTTGGCCTCGCTGACCTGTTTTGCCAGGTCCT
CGCCGGCGGTTTTTCGCTTCTTGGTCGTCATAGTTCCTCGCGTGTCGATGGTCATCGACTTCGCCAAACC
TGCCGCCTCCTGTTCAAGACGACGCGAACGCTCCACGGCGGCCGATGGCGCGGGCAGGGCAGGGGGAGCC
AGTTGCACGCTGTCGCGCTCGATCTTGGCCGTAGCTTGCTGGACCATCGAGCCGACGGACTGGAAGGTTT
CGCGGGGCGCACGCATGACGGTGCGGCTTGCGATGGTTTCGGCATCCTCGGCGGAAAACCCCGCGTCGAT
CAGTTCTTGCCTGTATGCCTTCCGGTCAAACGTCCGATTCATTCACCCTCCTTGCGGGATTGCCCCGACT
CACGCCGGGGCAATGTGCCCTTATTCCTGATTTGACCCGCCTGGTGCCTTGGTGTCCAGATAATCCACCT
TATCGGCAATGAAGTCGGTCCCGTAGACCGTCTGGCCGTCCTTCTCGTACTTGGTATTCCGAATCTTGCC
CTGCACGAATACCAGCGACCCCTTGCCCAAATACTTGCCGTGGGCCTCGGCCTGAGAGCCAAAACACTTG
ATGCGGAAGAAGTCGGTGCGCTCCTGCTTGTCGCCGGCATCGTTGCGCCACATCTAGGATCTGCCAGGAA
CCGTAAAAAGGCCGCGTTGCTGGCGTTTTTCCATAGGCTCCGCCCCCCTGACGAGCATCACAAAAATCGA
CGCTCAAGTCAGAGGTGGCGAAACCCGACAGGACTATAAAGATACCAGGCGTTTCCCCCTGGAAGCTCCC
TCGTGCGCTCTCCTGTTCCGACCCTGCCGCTTACCGGATACCTGTCCGCCTTTCTCCCTTCGGGAAGCGT
GGCGCTTTCTCATAGCTCACGCTGTAGGTATCTCAGTTCGGTGTAGGTCGTTCGCTCCAAGCTGGGCTGT
GTGCACGAACCCCCCGTTCAGCCCGACCGCTGCGCCTTATCCGGTAACTATCGTCTTGAGTCCAACCCGG
TAAGACACGACTTATCGCCACTGGCAGCAGCCACTGGTAACAGGATTAGCAGAGCGAGGTATGTAGGCGG
TGCTACAGAGTTCTTGAAGTGGTGGCCTAACTACGGCTACACTAGAAGAACAGTATTTGGTATCTGCGCT
CTGCTGAAGCCAGTTACCTTCGGAAAAAGAGTTGGTAGCTCTTGATCCGGCAAACAAACCACCGCTGGTA
GCGGTGGTTTTTTTGTTTGCAAGCAGCAGATTACGCGCAGAAAAAAAGGATCTCAAGAAGATCCTTTGAT
CTTTTCTACGGGGTCTGACGCTCAGTGGAACGAAAACTCACGTTAAGGGATTTTGGTCATGAGATTATCA
AAAAGGATCTTCACCTAGATCCTTTTAAATTAAAAATGAAGTTTTAAATCAATCTAAAGTATATATGAGT
AAACTTGGTCTGACAGTTACCAATGCTTAATCAGTGAGGCACCTATCTCAGCGATCTGTCTATTTCGTTC
ATCCATAGTTGCCTGACTCCCCGTCGTGTAGATAACTACGATACGGGAGGGCTTACCATCTGGCCCCAGT
GCTGCAATGATACCGCGAGAACCACGCTCACCGGCTCCAGATTTATCAGCAATAAACCAGCCAGCCGGAA
GGGCCGAGCGCAGAAGTGGTCCTGCAACTTTATCCGCCTCCATCCAGTCTATTAATTGTTGCCGGGAAGC
TAGAGTAAGTAGTTCGCCAGTTAATAGTTTGCGCAACGTTGTTGCCATTGCTACAGGCATCGTGGTGTCA
CGCTCGTCGTTTGGTATGGCTTCATTCAGCTCCGGTTCCCAACGATCAAGGCGAGTTACATGATCCCCCA
TGTTGTGCAAAAAAGCGGTTAGCTCCTTCGGTCCTCCGATCGTTGTCAGAAGTAAGTTGGCCGCAGTGTT
ATCACTCATGGTTATGGCAGCACTGCATAATTCTCTTACTGTCATGCCATCCGTAAGATGCTTTTCTGTG
ACTGGTGAGTACTCAACCAAGTCATTCTGAGAATAGTGTATGCGGCGACCGAGTTGCTCTTGCCCGGCGT
CAATACGGGATAATACCGCGCCACATAGCAGAACTTTAAAAGTGCTCATCATTGGAAAACGTTCTTCGGG
GCGAAAACTCTCAAGGATCTTACCGCTGTTGAGATCCAGTTCGATGTAACCCACTCGTGCACCCAACTGA
TCTTCAGCATCTTTTACTTTCACCAGCGTTTCTGGGTGAGCAAAAACAGGAAGGCAAAATGCCGCAAAAA
AGGGAATAAGGGCGACACGGAAATGTTGAATACTCATACTCTTCCTTTTTCAATATTATTGAAGCATTTA
TCAAGGTTATTGTCTCATGAGCGGATACATATTTGAATGTATTTAGAAAAATAAACAAATAGGGGTTCCG
CGCACGAATTGGCCAGCGCTGCCATTTTTGGGGTGAGGCCGTTCGCGGCCGAGGGGCGCAGCCCCTGGGG
GGATGGGAGGCCCGCGTTAGCGGGCCGGGAGGGTTCGAGAAGGGGGGGCACCCCCCTTCGGCGTGCGCGG
TCACGCGCACAGGGCGCAGCCCTGGTTAAAAACAAGGTTTATAAATATTGGTTTAAAAGCAGGTTAAAAG
ACAGGTTAGCGGTGGCCGAAAAACGGGCGGAAACCCTTGCAAATGCTGGATTTTCTGCCTGTGGACAGCC
CCTCAAATGTCAATAGGTGCGCCCCTCATCTGTCAGCACTCTGCCCCTCAAGTGTCAAGGATCGCGCCCC
TCATCTGTCAGTAGTCGCGCCCCTCAAGTGTCAATACCGCAGGGCACTTATCCCCAGGCTTGTCCACATC
ATCTGTGGGAAACTCGCGTAAAATCAGGCGTTTTCGCCGATTTGCGAGGCTGGCCAGCTCCACGTCGCCG
GCCGAAATCGAGCCTGCCCCTCATCTGTCAACGCCGCGCCGGGTGAGTCGGCCCCTCAAGTGTCAACGTC
CGCCCCTCATCTGTCAGTGAGGGCCAAGTTTTCCGCGAGGTATCCACAACGCCGGCGGCCGCGGTGTCTC
GCACACGGCTTCGACGGCGTTTCTGGCGCGTTTGCAGGGCCATAGACGGCCGCCAGCCCAGCGGCGAGGG
CAACCAGCCCGGTGAGCGTCGCAAAGGAGATCCTGATCTGACTGATGGGCTGCCTGTATCGAGTGGTGAT
TTTGTGCCGAGCTGCCGGTCGGGGAGCTGTTGGCTGGCTGGTGGCAGGATATATTGTGGTGTAAACAAAT
TGACGCTTAGACAACTTAATAACACATTGCGGACGTTTTTAATGTACTGGGGTGGATGCAGTGGGCCCCA
C
